>Addgene plasmid #53988 | mEmerald-Alpha-Actinin2-N-18 | addgene partial sequence | sequence record 89798 | EGFP-N 5'-CGTCGCCGTCCAGCTCGACCAG-3'
CCTTGCTCACCATGGTGGCGACCGGTCCAGATCCGCTGCCGCCTGACGCACCCCCGGATGCGCTACCCAG
ATCGCTCTCCCCGTAGAGTGCGGAAGAGAACGCAGCGTAATCCAGTGCACCAGGCACACTGCCTGGGCCC
GAGTAGGCGGGCATCCTCTTGATGCAGTACTGGGCCTGATCCGGGGGCAGCTCCCGACGCAGCTCCTCCG
CCAGGATGTATGGCTTATCAGAAGCCAGGATCCGGAAGGAGGCGATGACCTGCTCGGCAGTGTCGGTGTC
AGCCGTCTCTCTAGTCATGAAGTCGATGAAGGATTGGAAGGTGACGGTGCCTTGCCCGTTGGGATCTACC
AGGGTCATAATGCGGGCAAATTCGGCTTCACCCAGGTCATAACCCATGGAAATCAGGCAGGCTCTGAAAT
CCTCATGATCCATCAGGCCATTCTTCCTCCTGTCAAAGTGGTTGAAGGAGGCTCTGAACTCATTCATCTG
CTCCTGGGTGATGCCCTTCGCATCTCTCGTCAGGATCTGAGTCTCCACCTCATTGATGGTTCTGGCGATG
GTTGTCAGCAGCAGCTCCCATCCAACACGAATGTGCTCCATCGTGTAGTTCGTGTGCTTGTTGTCAAAGA
CAAGGGCCTCCTGGATGAGCTGATGGTCTCCCTCCAGCTTGTCGATGTTGTTCTTATAGTTGATGATGTT
GTGCTCATACTGCTTCAGCTGGTTCATCTGGTCTTCCAGGGCTCCTGTGATCTGGATGGAGCTCCGGGCA
ATCTCCTCCATCTTGTTCTGGATCCAGGGCCCAATGGCATTGGCTTGGGCAGCAAACTGGCGCCTCAGAC
GCTCGTTAGCATGCTGGCGAGCCAGCTCCTCCTGCAGGGATTGATCGCGGATGGGCACGAGTTGCTTCAC
CTTTGTCCCACTT
