[The description below was written by a language model from this plasmid's Addgene catalogue record.]
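Description:
mEmerald-Alpha-Actinin2-N-18 is a mammalian expression plasmid built on the mEmerald-N1 backbone (about 4.75 kb without the insert), an N1-style fluorescent protein fusion vector. It is propagated in E. coli as a high-copy plasmid under kanamycin selection, and it carries a neomycin resistance marker so that transfected mammalian cells can be selected with G418. The specific origins of replication and the cloning method are not stated in the record. No feature table is provided, so the description rests on the catalogue fields alone.

The insert is mouse (M. musculus) alpha-actinin 2, expressed from the strong constitutive CMV promoter. In keeping with the N1 layout, the alpha-actinin 2 coding sequence sits upstream of the fluorescent protein, so mEmerald is fused to the C terminus of the protein. The "N-18" in the name probably denotes this orientation and the length of the linker between the two parts, although the record does not explain it. The listed sequencing primers imply that an SV40 polyadenylation signal lies downstream of the fusion. mEmerald is a bright green GFP derivative, recorded here with excitation at 487 nm and emission at 509 nm.

Alpha-actinin is an actin-crosslinking protein, and the depositor lists the localization of the fusion as actin. The construct therefore serves as a green fluorescent marker for alpha-actinin-containing actin structures in transfected mammalian cells, suitable for live or fixed fluorescence microscopy, either transiently or in G418-selected stable lines.
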