Addgene plasmid #53988: mEmerald-Alpha-Actinin2-N-18
Depositing lab: Michael Davidson. Depositing organization: Florida State University, Tallahassee.
Backbone
  Vector backbone: mEmerald-N1
  Backbone size w/o insert (bp): 4750
  Vector type: Mammalian Expression
  Selectable markers: Neomycin (select with G418)
Growth in bacteria
  Bacterial resistance: Kanamycin, 50 μg/mL
  Growth temperature: 37°C
  Growth strain: DH5alpha
  Copy number: High Copy
Gene/Insert
  Gene/Insert name: Alpha-Actinin2 (alt name: NP_001265273.1)
  Species: M. musculus (mouse)
  Promoter: CMV
  Tag / fusion protein: mEmerald (C terminal on backbone)
  Cloning method: Unknown
  Sequencing primers: 5′ CMV-F; 3′ SV40pA-R
Terms and licenses: Academic/Nonprofit Terms; Industry Terms
Depositor comments: . Excitation = 487; Emission = 509. Localization data: Actin
How to cite: mEmerald-Alpha-Actinin2-N-18 was a gift from Michael Davidson (Addgene plasmid # 53988 ; http://n2t.net/addgene:53988 ; RRID:Addgene_53988)
